Addgene plasmid #242020: AAV-PS Intein
Purpose: AAV version of PS Intein palsmid.
Depositing lab: Vladislav Verkhusha. Depositing organization: Albert Einstein College of Medicine. Publication: Photoswitchable intein for light control of covalent protein binding and cleavage. Baloban M, Manoilov KY, Karasev MM, Verkhusha VV, Shcherbakova DM. Nat Commun. 2025 Sep 11;16(1):8263. doi: 10.1038/s41467-025-63595-9. PubMed 40935816.
Backbone
  Vector backbone: pAAV-CW3SL-EGFP
  Backbone size w/o insert (bp): 3836
  Vector type: Mammalian Expression, Adenoviral
Growth in bacteria
  Bacterial resistance: Ampicillin, 100 μg/mL
  Growth temperature: 37°C
  Growth strain: NEB Stable
  Copy number: High Copy
Gene/Insert
  Gene/Insert name: PS Intein (alt name: mCherryN-SGY-IntN-IntC1-Linker 1-VVD-Linker 2-VVD-Linker 3-IntC-SSS-mCherryC--T2A-mEGFP)
  Species: Synthetic
  Insert size (bp): 2890
  Promoter: CMV
  Tag / fusion protein: mEGFP (C terminal on insert)
  Cloning method: Restriction Enzyme; 5′ cloning site NheI (not destroyed); 3′ cloning site EcoRI (not destroyed)
  Sequencing primers: 5′ CMV Forward; 3′ WPRE-R
Terms and licenses: Academic/Nonprofit Terms; Industry Terms: Not Available to Industry
How to cite: AAV-PS Intein was a gift from Vladislav Verkhusha (Addgene plasmid # 242020 ; http://n2t.net/addgene:242020 ; RRID:Addgene_242020)
