[The description below was written by a language model from this plasmid's Addgene catalogue record and pLannotate feature annotations shown in this document.]
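Description:
AAV-PS Intein is an adeno-associated virus transfer plasmid built on the pAAV-CW3SL-EGFP backbone, carrying a photoswitchable intein reporter for expression in mammalian cells. The catalogue lists the vector type as "Adenoviral", but the name, backbone and annotated AAV2 inverted terminal repeats indicate an AAV vector. In bacteria the roughly 6.7 kb plasmid replicates from a high-copy ColE1/pUC-type origin and is selected through the β-lactamase (AmpR) gene; an f1 origin is also present. The 3′ ITR is annotated in full, whereas only short ITR fragments were detected at the 5′ end, which may reflect the difficulty of sequencing or annotating these repeats.

Between the ITRs, the CMV enhancer and promoter drive a single synthetic open reading frame of about 2.9 kb. According to the record, it encodes an N-terminal portion of mCherry, the N-terminal intein segment, a first C-terminal intein piece, two copies of the Neurospora blue-light photoreceptor domain VVD joined by linkers, the remaining C-terminal intein segment, and the C-terminal portion of mCherry. The automated annotation labels the first mCherry fragment as a related Discosoma-derived protein and marks only one VVD-type domain (as pMag). The arrangement suggests that light-driven VVD association controls intein activity, so that splicing would join the mCherry halves as a red fluorescent readout, although the record does not spell out the mechanism. A T2A peptide then releases mEGFP as a separate, constitutive expression marker. Truncated WPRE elements and a short SV40 polyadenylation signal, compact features of the CW3SL backbone that conserve packaging capacity, complete the cassette. The construct is the AAV version of the PS Intein plasmid, developed for light control of covalent protein binding and cleavage.
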