Features (pLannotate 1.2.2; 19 found; start..end, strand, type, name):
     12..39      +  repeat_region  AAV2 ITR (fragment): inverted terminal repeat of adeno-associated virus serotype 2 inverted
     68..95      +  repeat_region  AAV2 ITR (fragment): inverted terminal repeat of adeno-associated virus serotype 2 inverted
    164..467     +  enhancer       CMV enhancer: human cytomegalovirus immediate early enhancer
    468..671     +  promoter       CMV promoter: human cytomegalovirus (CMV) immediate early promoter
    703..1227    +  CDS            mBlueberry2 (fragment): mBlueberry2 is a basic (constitutively fluorescent) blue fluorescent protein published in 2007, derived from Discosoma. It has very low acid sensitivity.
   2023..2472    +  CDS            pMag: "positive Magnet" variant of an N-terminally truncated Vivid (VVD) blue light photoreceptor from Neurospora crassa (Kawano et al., 2015) rapidly heterodimerizes with nMagHigh1 upon blue light irradiation to form a complex with slow switch-off kinetics
   2559..2799    +  CDS            mCherry (fragment): monomeric derivative of DsRed fluorescent protein (Shaner et al., 2004) mammalian codon-optimized
   2869..3588    +  CDS            mEGFP: enhanced GFP with monomerizing A206K mutation (Zacharias et al., 2002) mammalian codon-optimized
   3605..3762    +  misc_feature   WPRE (fragment): woodchuck hepatitis virus posttranscriptional regulatory element
   3768..3852    +  misc_feature   WPRE (fragment): woodchuck hepatitis virus posttranscriptional regulatory element
   3851..3916    -  polyA_signal   SV40 poly(A) signal (fragment): SV40 polyadenylation signal
   3989..4129    +  repeat_region  AAV2 ITR: inverted terminal repeat of adeno-associated virus serotype 2 inverted
   4134..4185    -  misc_feature   bom (fragment): basis of mobility region from pBR322
   4204..4659    +  rep_origin     f1 ori (sequence partly withheld): f1 bacteriophage origin of replication; arrow indicates direction of (+) strand synthesis
   4660..4709    -  misc_feature   bom (fragment): basis of mobility region from pBR322
   4811..4846    -  CDS            rop (fragment): Rop protein, which maintains plasmids at low copy number; rop
   4941..5045    +  promoter       AmpR promoter: bla
   5046..5906    +  CDS            AmpR: β-lactamase; bla; confers resistance to ampicillin, carbenicillin, and related antibiotics
   6077..6665    +  rep_origin     ori: high-copy-number ColE1/pMB1/pBR322/pUC origin of replication
>Addgene plasmid #242020 | AAV-PS Intein | addgene full sequence | sequence record 481876 | Addgene NGS Result
CCTGCAGGCAGCTGCGCGCTCGCTCGCTCACTGAGGCCGCCCGGGCGTCGGGCGACCTTTGGTCGCCCGG
CCTCAGTGAGCGAGCGAGCGCGCAGAGAGGGAGTGGCCAACTCCATCACTAGGGGTTCCTGCGGCCGAAG
ATGCTGCACACTTGTGGGCTAGCCGTTACATAACTTACGGTAAATGGCCCGCCTGGCTGACCGCCCAACG
ACCCCCGCCCATTGACGTCAATAATGACGTATGTTCCCATAGTAACGCCAATAGGGACTTTCCATTGACG
TCAATGGGTGGAGTATTTACGGTAAACTGCCCACTTGGCAGTACATCAAGTGTATCATATGCCAAGTACG
CCCCCTATTGACGTCAATGACGGTAAATGGCCCGCCTGGCATTATGCCCAGTACATGACCTTATGGGACT
TTCCTACTTGGCAGTACATCTACGTATTAGTCATCGCTATTACCATGGTGATGCGGTTTTGGCAGTACAT
CAATGGGCGTGGATAGCGGTTTGACTCACGGGGATTTCCAAGTCTCCACCCCATTGACGTCAATGGGAGT
TTGTTTTGGCACCAAAATCAACGGGACTTTCCAAAATGTCGTAACAACTCCGCCCCATTGACGCAAATGG
GCGGTAGGCGTGTACGGTGGGAGGTCTATATAAGCAGAGCTGGTTTAGTGAACCGTCAGATCCGCTAGCA
CCATGGTGAGCAAGGGCGAGGAGGATAACATGGCCATCATCAAGGAGTTCATGCGCTTCAAGGTGCACAT
GGAGGGCTCCGTGAACGGCCACGAGTTCGAGATCGAGGGCGAGGGCGAGGGCCGCCCCTACGAGGGCACC
CAGACCGCCAAGCTGAAGGTGACCAAGGGTGGCCCCCTGCCCTTCGCCTGGGACATCCTGTCCCCTCAGT
TCATGTACGGCTCCAAGGCCTACGTGAAGCACCCCGCCGACATCCCCGACTACTTGAAGCTGTCCTTCCC
CGAGGGCTTCAAGTGGGAGCGCGTGATGAACTTCGAGGACGGCGGCGTGGTGACCGTGACCCAGGACTCC
TCCCTGCAGGACGGCGAGTTCATCTACAAGGTGAAGCTGCGCGGCACCAACTTCCCCTCCGACGGCCCCG
TAATGCAGAAGAAGACCATGGGCTGGGAGGCCTCCTCCGAGCGGATGTACTCCGGATACTGTCTGGATCT
GAAAACCCAGGTTCAGACACCGCAGGGTATGAAAGAAATTTCAAATATTCAGGTGGGTGATCTGGTTCTG
AGCAATACTGGTTATAATGAAGTGCTGAATGTGTTTCCGAAAAGCAAAAAAAAAAGCTATAAAATCACCC
TGGAAGATGGCAAAGAAATCATTTGTAGCGAAGAACACCTGTTTCCGACCCAGACTGGTGAAATGAATAT
TAGCGGTGGTCTGAAAGAAGGTATGTGCCTGTATGTTAAAGAAATGATGCTGAAAAAAATCCTGAAAATC
GAGGAACTGGATGAACGCGGTACCGGCAGCGGAGGTCATACCTTGTATGCGCCGGGGGGTTATGACATCA
TGGGTTACCTCATACAGATCATGAATAGGCCGAACCCACAAGTGGAACTCGGACCCGTCGATACCTCCTG
CGCTCTCATTCTGTGTGACCTTAAGCAGAAGGATACCCCTATCGTGTACGCCTCCGAGGCATTTCTGTAC
ATGACAGGGTACTCGAACGCCGAAGTGCTGGGACGGAACTGCCGCTTCCTGCAAAGCCCGGATGGAATGG
TGAAGCCTAAGTCAACCCGCAAATACGTGGACTCCAACACTATCAACACCATGCGCAAGGCCATTGACCG
CAATGCTGAGGTGCAAGTGGAAGTGGTGAACTTCAAGAAGAATGGACAGCGCTTCGTCAACTTCCTGACT
ATGATCCCCGTGCGCGACGAGACCGGCGAATATCGGTACAGCATGGGGTTTCAGTGTGAGACAGAGGGCG
GCTCAGGAGGCAGCGGCGGTTCTGGAGGTTCCGGTGGCGGCTCAGGAGGTAGCGGAGGGTCTCACACTCT
TTACGCCCCTGGAGGATACGACATTATGGGATATTTGATTCAGATTATGAACCGCCCAAACCCTCAGGTC
GAACTGGGGCCTGTGGACACGTCATGTGCCCTGATCCTGTGCGATCTGAAGCAAAAGGACACTCCGATTG
TCTACGCCTCGGAAGCCTTCTTGTATATGACCGGATACAGCAATGCAGAGGTGCTCGGTAGGAACTGCAG
ATTCCTGCAGTCCCCCGACGGGATGGTGAAACCAAAGTCCACTCGCAAATATGTGGACTCGAACACGATC
AATACAATGCGGAAGGCCATCGACCGGAACGCCGAGGTCCAGGTGGAGGTGGTCAACTTTAAGAAGAACG
GCCAGCGGTTCGTGAACTTTCTCACCATGATTCCGGTCCGGGATGAAACCGGAGAGTACAGATACTCCAT
GGGATTCCAGTGCGAAACCGAAGGGTCAGGATCCGAACTGATTGATATTGAAGTTAGCGGTAACCACCTG
TTCTATGCCAATGATATTCTGACCCATAATAGCTCGAGCCCCGAGGACGGCGCCCTGAAGGGCGAGATCA
AGCAGAGGCTGAAGCTGAAGGACGGCGGCCACTACGACGCTGAGGTCAAGACCACCTACAAGGCCAAGAA
GCCCGTGCAGCTGCCCGGCGCCTACAACGTCAACATCAAGTTGGACATCACCTCCCACAACGAGGACTAC
ACCATCGTGGAACAGTACGAACGCGCCGAGGGCCGCCACTCCACCGGCGGCATGGACGAGCTGTACAAGG
AATTCGGTAGCGGCGAGGGCAGAGGAAGTCTGCTAACATGCGGTGATGTCGAGGAGAATCCTGGCCCAAT
GGTGAGCAAGGGCGAGGAGCTGTTCACCGGGGTGGTGCCCATCCTGGTCGAGCTGGACGGCGACGTAAAC
GGCCACAAGTTCAGCGTGTCCGGCGAGGGCGAGGGCGATGCCACCTACGGCAAGCTGACCCTGAAGTTCA
TCTGCACCACCGGCAAGCTGCCCGTGCCCTGGCCCACCCTCGTGACCACCCTGACCTACGGCGTGCAGTG
CTTCAGCCGCTACCCCGACCACATGAAGCAGCACGACTTCTTCAAGTCCGCCATGCCCGAAGGCTACGTC
CAGGAGCGCACCATCTTCTTCAAGGACGACGGCAACTACAAGACCCGCGCCGAGGTGAAGTTCGAGGGCG
ACACCCTGGTGAACCGCATCGAGCTGAAGGGCATCGACTTCAAGGAGGACGGCAACATCCTGGGGCACAA
GCTGGAGTACAACTACAACAGCCACAACGTCTATATCATGGCCGACAAGCAGAAGAACGGCATCAAGGTG
AACTTCAAGATCCGCCACAACATCGAGGACGGCAGCGTGCAGCTCGCCGACCACTACCAGCAGAACACCC
CCATCGGCGACGGCCCCGTGCTGCTGCCCGACAACCACTACCTGAGCACCCAGTCCAAGCTGAGCAAAGA
CCCCAACGAGAAGCGCGATCACATGGTCCTGCTGGAGTTCGTGACCGCCGCCGGGATCACTCTCGGCATG
GACGAGCTGTACAAGTAAGAATTCCGCTCGAGATAATCAACCTCTGGATTACAAAATTTGTGAAAGATTG
ACTGGTATTCTTAACTATGTTGCTCCTTTTACGCTATGTGGATACGCTGCTTTAATGCCTTTGTATCATG
CTATTGCTTCCCGTATGGCTTTCATTTTCTCCTCCTTGTATAAATCCTGGTTAGTTCTTGCCACGGCGGA
ACTCATCGCCGCCTGCCTTGCCCGCTGCTGGACAGGGGCTCGGCTGTTGGGCACTGACAATTCCGTGGTG
TTTATTTGTGAAATTTGTGATGCTATTGCTTTATTTGTAACCATTATAAGCTGCAATAAACAAGTTAACA
ACAACAATTGCATTCATTTTATGTTTCAGGTTCAGGGGGAGATGTGGGAGGTTTTTTAAAGCGGCCGCAG
GAACCCCTAGTGATGGAGTTGGCCACTCCCTCTCTGCGCGCTCGCTCGCTCACTGAGGCCGGGCGACCAA
AGGTCGCCCGACGCCCGGGCTTTGCCCGGGCGGCCTCAGTGAGCGAGCGAGCGCGCAGCTGCCTGCAGGG
GCGCCTGATGCGGTATTTTCTCCTTACGCATCTGTGCGGTATTTCACACCGCATA
[95 nt withheld, positions 4186-4280]
T
[46 nt withheld, positions 4282-4327]
C
[141 nt withheld, positions 4329-4469]
CCTTTGACGTTGGAGTCCACGTTCTTT
[37 nt withheld, positions 4497-4533]
ACTCTATCTCGGGCTATTCTTTTGATTTATAAGGGATTTTGCCGATTTCGGTCTATTGGTTAAAAAATGA
GCTGATTTAACAAAAATTTAACGCGAATTTTAACAAAATATTAACGTTTACAATTTTATGGTGCACTCTC
AGTACAATCTGCTCTGATGCCGCATAGTTAAGCCAGCCCCGACACCCGCCAACACCCGCTGACGCGCCCT
GACGGGCTTGTCTGCTCCCGGCATCCGCTTACAGACAAGCTGTGACCGTCTCCGGGAGCTGCATGTGTCA
GAGGTTTTCACCGTCATCACCGAAACGCGCGAGACGAAAGGGCCTCGTGATACGCCTATTTTTATAGGTT
AATGTCATGATAATAATGGTTTCTTAGACGTCAGGTGGCACTTTTCGGGGAAATGTGCGCGGAACCCCTA
TTTGTTTATTTTTCTAAATACATTCAAATATGTATCCGCTCATGAGACAATAACCCTGATAAATGCTTCA
ATAATATTGAAAAAGGAAGAGTATGAGTATTCAACATTTCCGTGTCGCCCTTATTCCCTTTTTTGCGGCA
TTTTGCCTTCCTGTTTTTGCTCACCCAGAAACGCTGGTGAAAGTAAAAGATGCTGAAGATCAGTTGGGTG
CACGAGTGGGTTACATCGAACTGGATCTCAACAGCGGTAAGATCCTTGAGAGTTTTCGCCCCGAAGAACG
TTTTCCAATGATGAGCACTTTTAAAGTTCTGCTATGTGGCGCGGTATTATCCCGTATTGACGCCGGGCAA
GAGCAACTCGGTCGCCGCATACACTATTCTCAGAATGACTTGGTTGAGTACTCACCAGTCACAGAAAAGC
ATCTTACGGATGGCATGACAGTAAGAGAATTATGCAGTGCTGCCATAACCATGAGTGATAACACTGCGGC
CAACTTACTTCTGACAACGATCGGAGGACCGAAGGAGCTAACCGCTTTTTTGCACAACATGGGGGATCAT
GTAACTCGCCTTGATCGTTGGGAACCGGAGCTGAATGAAGCCATACCAAACGACGAGCGTGACACCACGA
TGCCTGTAGCAATGGCAACAACGTTGCGCAAACTATTAACTGGCGAACTACTTACTCTAGCTTCCCGGCA
ACAATTAATAGACTGGATGGAGGCGGATAAAGTTGCAGGACCACTTCTGCGCTCGGCCCTTCCGGCTGGC
TGGTTTATTGCTGATAAATCTGGAGCCGGTGAGCGTGGGTCTCGCGGTATCATTGCAGCACTGGGGCCAG
ATGGTAAGCCCTCCCGTATCGTAGTTATCTACACGACGGGGAGTCAGGCAACTATGGATGAACGAAATAG
ACAGATCGCTGAGATAGGTGCCTCACTGATTAAGCATTGGTAACTGTCAGACCAAGTTTACTCATATATA
CTTTAGATTGATTTAAAACTTCATTTTTAATTTAAAAGGATCTAGGTGAAGATCCTTTTTGATAATCTCA
TGACCAAAATCCCTTAACGTGAGTTTTCGTTCCACTGAGCGTCAGACCCCGTAGAAAAGATCAAAGGATC
TTCTTGAGATCCTTTTTTTCTGCGCGTAATCTGCTGCTTGCAAACAAAAAAACCACCGCTACCAGCGGTG
GTTTGTTTGCCGGATCAAGAGCTACCAACTCTTTTTCCGAAGGTAACTGGCTTCAGCAGAGCGCAGATAC
CAAATACTGTTCTTCTAGTGTAGCCGTAGTTAGGCCACCACTTCAAGAACTCTGTAGCACCGCCTACATA
CCTCGCTCTGCTAATCCTGTTACCAGTGGCTGCTGCCAGTGGCGATAAGTCGTGTCTTACCGGGTTGGAC
TCAAGACGATAGTTACCGGATAAGGCGCAGCGGTCGGGCTGAACGGGGGGTTCGTGCACACAGCCCAGCT
TGGAGCGAACGACCTACACCGAACTGAGATACCTACAGCGTGAGCTATGAGAAAGCGCCACGCTTCCCGA
AGGGAGAAAGGCGGACAGGTATCCGGTAAGCGGCAGGGTCGGAACAGGAGAGCGCACGAGGGAGCTTCCA
GGGGGAAACGCCTGGTATCTTTATAGTCCTGTCGGGTTTCGCCACCTCTGACTTGAGCGTCGATTTTTGT
GATGCTCGTCAGGGGGGCGGAGCCTATGGAAAAACGCCAGCAACGCGGCCTTTTTACGGTTCCTGGCCTT
TTGCTGGCCTTTTGCTCACATGT
